>Addgene plasmid #199028 | pGL0_144 [EilR-PjexH2] | addgene full sequence | sequence record 397969 | Addgene NGS Result
TAGCGTGCGAACAGCACGCTATTGTTGTATCATTACTCGCATCCATTCTCAGGCTGTCTCGTCTCGTCTC
CGAGGTCTCAGGAGGGCCCGACGCGCGCCCAGTCGACGGGGAATTTGCCGAGATGGGGGACCGGCGCGAG
CGCGTAGAAGGTCGAATGGCCCGGCGGCGCCATTTTTGGGTCGGTCGCGGTCGGGTGATGGAGATAGAGC
GAGTTACGAAAATAACTCAAGCTGAATAACGTGCTGCAGGTGGCGGGTGAATGCGGCATCGTCTACCTCC
GGCATTCCCAGCACGTAAATCCCGTCCAGTCCACAGACCAGCGAAATCAGCCGCCAGGCGATATTTTCGG
CGCTATCGCGCAGGGTAAATTCGCCAGCGGCATGGCCCGCGCGAATGATCCTGACCGCTTCGTCATGCCA
CAGGTTCATGGTCAGCAGGTACGCGCTTTTGATTTCCGGATCGCTGTCGGCCAGCAGCTGCGCCTGGCGC
CACAGGCGGATATAGGGCTCCAGCCGTCCGTCCTCGCTGCCGAGGGCGGAAAACAGCTGTTCACGCCAGC
CGGCGGTGCGCGAAAGGCGCTGCAGATCCATCATCTCGCGGATCACGCGGATAAACGCCTGGGATTTTAG
CTCGCCGGAGGAGGTGAAATGGTGATGGACCTGGCCTGCGGCAACACCCGCTGCGGTGGCGATGTTGCGG
ACCGTCATACCGGTAAACCCTTGATCCAGCGCGACGCGCATGGCGGCCTGCATGATGGTTTCCCGACGTT
CTTCGCGATTCAGATAGCCCATATTGTCACCTCCTTATCCACACATTATACGAGCCGGATGATTAATGGG
GAACCTTACCAGAGGGCGCCCCAGCTGGCAATTCCTCTTAAGTAAGTAAGAGTATACGTATATCGGCTAA
TAACGTATTAAGGCGCTTCGGCGCCTTTTTTTATGGGGGTATTTTCATCCCAATCCACACGTCCAACGCA
CAGCAAACACCACGTCGACCCTATCAGCTGCGTGCTTTCTATGAGTCGTTGCTGCATAACATAATTTTTA
AAAAATTCATTTGCTAGGACACGTGTCCAACTTTATAATATACTTCAAAGTTGGACACGTGTCCAACTTT
TACTTGAGACCACCCCAGGATACATAGATTACCACAACTCCGAGCCCTTCCACCTAGCGTGCTAACCACG
CACGCTATTGTTGTATAGGCTAGGTGGAGGCTCAGTGATGATAAGTCTGCGATGGTGGATGCATGTGTCA
TGGTCATAGCTGTTTCCTGTGTGAAATTGTTATCCGCTCAGAGGGCACAATCCTATTCCGCGCTATCCGA
CAATCTCCAAGACATTAGGTGGAGTTCAGTTCGGCGTATGGCATATGTCGCTGGAAAGAACATGTGAGCA
AAAGGCCAGCAAAAGGCCAGGAACCGTAAAAAGGCCGCGTTGCTGGCGTTTTTCCATAGGCTCCGCCCCC
CTGACGAGCATCACAAAAATCGACGCTCAAGTCAGAGGTGGCGAAACCCGACAGGACTATAAAGATACCA
GGCGTTTCCCCCTGGAAGCTCCCTCGTGCGCTCTCCTGTTCCGACCCTGCCGCTTACCGGATACCTGTCC
GCCTTTCTCCCTTCGGGAAGCGTGGCGCTTTCTCATAGCTCACGCTGTAGGTATCTCAGTTCGGTGTAGG
TCGTTCGCTCCAAGCTGGGCTGTGTGCACGAACCCCCCGTTCAGCCCGACCGCTGCGCCTTATCCGGTAA
CTATCGTCTTGAGTCCAACCCGGTAAGACACGACTTATCGCCACTGGCAGCAGCCACTGGTAACAGGATT
AGCAGAGCGAGGTATGTAGGCGGTGCTACAGAGTTCTTGAAGTGGTGGCCTAACTACGGCTACACTAGAA
GAACAGTATTTGGTATCTGCGCTCTGCTGAAGCCAGTTACCTTCGGAAAAAGAGTTGGTAGCTCTTGATC
CGGCAAACAAACCACCGCTGGTAGCGGTGGTTTTTTTGTTTGCAAGCAGCAGATTACGCGCAGAAAAAAA
GGATCTCAAGAAGATCCTTTGATCTTTTCTACGGGGTCTGACGCTCTATTCAACAAAGCCGCCGTCCCGT
CAAGTCAGCGTAAATGGGTAGGGGGCTTCAAATCGTCCCCCCATACGATATAAGTTGTTACTAGTGCTTG
GATTCTCACCAATAAAAAACGCCCGGCGGCAACCGAGCGTTCTGAACAAATCCAGATGGAGTTCTGAGGT
CATTACTGGATCTATCAACAGGAGTCCAAGCGAGCTCGATATCAAATTACGCCCCGCCCTGCCACTCATC
GCAGTACTGTTGTAATTCATTAAGCATTCTGCCGACATGGAAGCCATCACAAACGGCATGATGAACCTGA
ATCGCCAGCGGCATCAGCACCTTGTCGCCTTGCGTATAATATTTGCCCATGGTGAAAACGGGGGCGAAGA
AGTTGTCCATATTGGCCACGTTTAAATCAAAACTGGTGAAACTCACCCAGGGATTGGCTGAGACGAAAAA
CATATTCTCAATAAACCCTTTAGGGAAATAGGCCAGGTTTTCACCGTAACACGCCACATCTTGCGAATAT
ATGTGTAGAAACTGCCGGAAATCGTCGTGGTATTCACTCCAGAGCGATGAAAACGTTTCAGTTTGCTCAT
GGAAAACGGTGTAACAAGGGTGAACACTATCCCATATCACCAGCTCACCGTCTTTCATTGCCATACGAAA
TTCCGGATGAGCATTCATCAGGCGGGCAAGAATGTGAATAAAGGCCGGATAAAACTTGTGCTTATTTTTC
TTTACGGTCTTTAAAAAGGCCGTAATATCCAGCTGAACGGTCTGGTTATAGGTACATTGAGCAACTGACT
GAAATGCCTCAAAATGTTCTTTACGATGCCATTGGGATATATCAACGGTGGTATATCCAGTGATTTTTTT
CTCCATTTTAGCTTCCTTAGCTCCTGAAAATCTCGATAACTCAAAAAATACGCCCGGTAGTGATCTTATT
TCATTATGGTGAAAGTTGGAACCTCTTACGTGCCGATCAACGTCTCATTGATACCTGAAACAAAACCCAT
CGTACGGCCAAGGAAGTCTCCAATAACTGTGATCCACCACAAGCGCCAGGGTTTTCCCAGTCACGACGTT
GTAAAACGACGGCCAGTCATGCATAATCCGCACGCATCTGGAATAAGGAAGTGCCATTCCGCCTGACCT
Features (pLannotate 1.2.2; 7 found; start..end, strand, type, name):
     84..212     -  CDS            crtI (fragment): CRTI_PANAN - Experimental evidence at protein level: Swiss-Prot protein existence level 1. Converts 15-cis-phytoene into all-trans-lycopene via the intermediary of all-trans-phytofluene, all-trans-zeta-carotene and all- trans-neurosporene, by the introduction of four double bonds. From Pantoea ananas (Erwinia uredovora).
    814..837     -  promoter       trc promoter (fragment): strong E. coli promoter; hybrid between the trp and lac UV5 promoters
   1451..2039    -  rep_origin     ori: high-copy-number ColE1/pMB1/pBR322/pUC origin of replication
   2172..2266    -  terminator     lambda t0 terminator: transcription terminator from phage lambda
   2290..2946    -  CDS            cat: CAT_ECOLX - Experimental evidence at protein level: Swiss-Prot protein existence level 1. This enzyme is an effector of chloramphenicol resistance in bacteria. From Escherichia coli. This protein is used as a marker in many commonly used cloning vectors, such as pACYC184.
   2947..3049    -  promoter       cat promoter: promoter of the E. coli cat gene encoding chloramphenicol acetyltransferase
   3124..3167    -  CDS            lacZα (fragment): LacZα fragment of β-galactosidase; lacZ fragment
