[The description below was written by a language model from this plasmid's Addgene catalogue record and pLannotate feature annotations shown in this document.]
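Description:
pGL0_144 [EilR-PjexH2] is a small (about 3.2 kb) synthetic-biology plasmid that serves as a Level 0 part, meaning a basic storage vector holding a single reusable DNA module within a hierarchical, modular cloning toolkit. It is built on the pGLDV_17 backbone and is maintained in E. coli at high copy through a ColE1/pUC-type origin of replication. Selection is with chloramphenicol, provided by the cat gene (chloramphenicol acetyltransferase) driven by its native cat promoter and followed by a phage lambda t0 terminator.

The payload is a synthetic part named EilR-PjexH2. The name, together with the note that part of the plasmid derives from an earlier published construct, points to the EilR repressor paired with a cognate Pjex-family promoter, an arrangement generally used as a regulator-plus-promoter inducible expression module. However, the automated annotation does not label either the EilR coding sequence or the promoter itself, so their exact positions and orientation are not documented in the feature table. What the annotation does detect in the non-backbone region are only short fragments: a partial match to the trc promoter, a small piece resembling the carotenoid gene crtI, and a remnant of lacZα. These are probably vestiges of cloning or screening cassettes or incidental similarities rather than functional elements. The cloning method is not recorded.

The record supports use of the plasmid as a source of an inducible regulatory part for assembly into higher-level constructs, in a collection associated with work on genetic tools and functional replication origins for non-model bacteria.
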