Addgene plasmid #199028: pGL0_144 [EilR-PjexH2]
Purpose: Level 0 part
Depositing lab: Charlie Gilbert & Nili Ostrov & Cultivarium Tools. Depositing organization: Cultivarium, Convergent Research. Publication: A scalable framework for high-throughput identification of functional origins of replication in non-model bacteria. Gilbert C, Brumwell SL, Crits-Christoph A, Kang SC, Martin-Moldes Z, Alsharif W, Esmurria A, Nguyen M-A, Lee HH, Ostrov N. bioRxiv 2023.05.19.541510 10.1101/2023.05.19.541510.
Backbone
  Vector backbone: pGLDV_17
  Vector type: Synthetic Biology
Growth in bacteria
  Bacterial resistance: Chloramphenicol, 25 μg/mL
  Growth temperature: 37°C
  Growth strain: E. coli Twist 10B
  Copy number: High Copy
Gene/Insert
  Gene/Insert name: EilR-PjexH2
  Species: Synthetic
  Cloning method: Unknown
Resource information
  A portion of this plasmid was derived from a plasmid made by: Michael Thelen (Ruegg et al. 2018 https://doi.org/10.1038/s41467-018-05857-3)
Terms and licenses: Academic/Nonprofit Terms; Industry Terms: Not Available to Industry
How to cite: pGL0_144 [EilR-PjexH2] was a gift from Charlie Gilbert & Nili Ostrov & Cultivarium Tools (Addgene plasmid # 199028 ; http://n2t.net/addgene:199028 ; RRID:Addgene_199028)
